>Addgene plasmid #184976 | pSCL.107 | addgene full sequence | sequence record 376676 | Addgene NGS Result
TTTTCTTTAATTTCTTTTTTTACTTTCTATTTTTAATTTATATATTTATATTAAAAAATTTAAATTATAA
TTATTTTTATAGCACGTGATGAAAAGGACCCAGGTGGCACTTTTCGGGGAAATGTGCGCGGAACCCCTAT
TTGTTTATTTTTCTAAATACATTCAAATATGTATCCGCTCATGAGACAATAACCCTGATAAATGCTTCAA
TAATATTGAAAAAGGAAGAGTATGAGTATTCAACATTTCCGTGTCGCCCTTATTCCCTTTTTTGCGGCAT
TTTGCCTTCCTGTTTTTGCTCACCCAGAAACGCTGGTGAAAGTAAAAGATGCTGAAGATCAGTTGGGTGC
ACGAGTGGGTTACATCGAACTGGATCTCAACAGCGGTAAGATCCTTGAGAGTTTTCGCCCCGAAGAACGT
TTTCCAATGATGAGCACTTTTAAAGTTCTGCTATGTGGCGCGGTATTATCCCGTATTGACGCCGGGCAAG
AGCAACTCGGTCGCCGCATACACTATTCTCAGAATGACTTGGTTGAGTACTCACCAGTCACAGAAAAGCA
TCTTACGGATGGCATGACAGTAAGAGAATTATGCAGTGCTGCCATAACCATGAGTGATAACACTGCGGCC
AACTTACTTCTGACAACGATCGGAGGACCGAAGGAGCTAACCGCTTTTTTGCACAACATGGGGGATCATG
TAACTCGCCTTGATCGTTGGGAACCGGAGCTGAATGAAGCCATACCAAACGACGAGCGTGACACCACGAT
GCCTGTAGCAATGGCAACAACGTTGCGCAAACTATTAACTGGCGAACTACTTACTCTAGCTTCCCGGCAA
CAATTAATAGACTGGATGGAGGCGGATAAAGTTGCAGGACCACTTCTGCGCTCGGCCCTTCCGGCTGGCT
GGTTTATTGCTGATAAATCTGGAGCCGGTGAGCGTGGGTCTCGCGGTATCATTGCAGCACTGGGGCCAGA
TGGTAAGCCCTCCCGTATCGTAGTTATCTACACGACGGGGAGTCAGGCAACTATGGATGAACGAAATAGA
CAGATCGCTGAGATAGGTGCCTCACTGATTAAGCATTGGTAACTGTCAGACCAAGTTTACTCATATATAC
TTTAGATTGATTTAAAACTTCATTTTTAATTTAAAAGGATCTAGGTGAAGATCCTTTTTGATAATCTCAT
GACCAAAATCCCTTAACGTGAGTTTTCGTTCCACTGAGCGTCAGACCCCGTAGAAAAGATCAAAGGATCT
TCTTGAGATCCTTTTTTTCTGCGCGTAATCTGCTGCTTGCAAACAAAAAAACCACCGCTACCAGCGGTGG
TTTGTTTGCCGGATCAAGAGCTACCAACTCTTTTTCCGAAGGTAACTGGCTTCAGCAGAGCGCAGATACC
AAATACTGTTCTTCTAGTGTAGCCGTAGTTAGGCCACCACTTCAAGAACTCTGTAGCACCGCCTACATAC
CTCGCTCTGCTAATCCTGTTACCAGTGGCTGCTGCCAGTGGCGATAAGTCGTGTCTTACCGGGTTGGACT
CAAGACGATAGTTACCGGATAAGGCGCAGCGGTCGGGCTGAACGGGGGGTTCGTGCACACAGCCCAGCTT
GGAGCGAACGACCTACACCGAACTGAGATACCTACAGCGTGAGCTATGAGAAAGCGCCACGCTTCCCGAA
GGGAGAAAGGCGGACAGGTATCCGGTAAGCGGCAGGGTCGGAACAGGAGAGCGCACGAGGGAGCTTCCAG
GGGGAAACGCCTGGTATCTTTATAGTCCTGTCGGGTTTCGCCACCTCTGACTTGAGCGTCGATTTTTGTG
ATGCTCGTCAGGGGGGCGGAGCCTATGGAAAAAGGCCAGCAACGCGGCCTTTTTACGGTTCCTGGCCTTT
TGCTGGCCTTTTGCTGGCCTTTTGCTCAAGTAGAGGGGGTAATTTTTCCCCTTTATTTTGTTCATACATT
CTTAAATTGCTTTGCCTCTCCTTTTGGAAAGCTATACTTCGGAGCACTGTTGAGCGAAGGCTCATTAGAT
ATATTTTCTGTCATTTTCCTTAACCCAAAAATAAGGGAAAGGGTCCAAAAAGCGCTCGGACAACTGTTGA
CCGTGATCCGAAGGACTGGCTATACAGTGTTCACAAAATAGCCAAGCTGAAAATAATGTGTAGCTATGTT
CAGTTAGTTTGGCTAGCAAAGATATAAAAGCAGGTCGGAAATATTTATGGGCATTATTATGCAGAGCATC
AACATGATAAAAAAAAACAGTTGAATATTCCCTCAAAAGGGTGCGCATCTGATGAGTCCGTGAGGACGAA
ACGAGCTAGCTCGTCATGATAAGATTCCGTATGCGCACCCTTAGCGAGAGGTTTATCATTAAGGTCAACC
TCTGGATGTTGTTTCGGCATCCTGCATTGAATCTGAGTTACTGTCTGTTTTCCTGCAGTTTTCGTTACTG
CTGCATTTGGCGCTTTGGCTTACATGGAGACATCTACTTGAGGTGACAAAGTTTTCGAATGGCTATTAAA
TATCACTGGTGTTGAGGAAACCCGTTTCTTCTGACGTAAGGGTGCGCATACGGAATCTTATCATTACATG
GAGACATCTACGTTTCAGAGCTATGCTGGAAACAGCATAGCAAGTTGAAATAAGGCTAGTCCGTTATCAA
CTTGAAAAAGTGGCACCGAGTCGGTGCTTTTTGATGGCCGGCATGGTCCCAGCCTCCTCGCTGGCGCCGG
CTGGGCAACACCTTCGGGTGGCGAATGGGACTTAAAGAAAGTGGAATATTCATTCATATCATATTTTTTC
TATTAACTGCCTGGTTTCTTTTAAATTTTTTATTGGTTGTCGACTTGAACGGAGTGACAATATATATATA
TATATTTAATAATGACATCATTATCTGTAAATCTGATTCTTAATGCTATTCTAGTTATGTAAGAGTGGTC
CTTTCCATAAAAAAAAAAAAAAAGAAAAAAGAATTTTAGGAATACAATGCAGCTTGTAAGTAAAATCTGG
AATATTCATATCGCCACAACTTCTTATGCTTATAAAAGCACTAATGCCTGAATTTATGTTGAAAATATGT
GTCACAAATAAAGAAACTGTGACATCTGACACATTTCCACGTACCCAATTCGCCCTATAGTGAGTCGTAT
TACGCGCGCTCACTGGCCGTCGTTTTACAACGTCGTGACTGGGAAAACCCTGGCGTTACCCAACTTAATC
GCCTTGCAGCACATCCCCCTTTCGCCAGCTGGCGTAATAGCGAAGAGGCCCGCACCGATCGCCCTTCCCA
ACAGTTGCGCAGCCTGAATGGCGAATGG
[124 nt withheld, positions 3319-3442]
C
[91 nt withheld, positions 3444-3534]
A
[49 nt withheld, positions 3536-3584]
CCTTTGACGTTGGAGTCCACGTTCTTT
[37 nt withheld, positions 3612-3648]
ACCCTATCTCGGTCTATTCTTTTGATTTATAAGGGATTTTGCCGATTTCGGCCTATTGGTTAAAAAATGA
GCTGATTTAACAAAAATTTAACGCGAATTTTAACAAAATATTAACGCTTACAATTTCCTGATGCGGTATT
TTCTCCTTACGCATCTGTGCGGTATTTCACACCGCATAGGGTAATAACTGATATAATTAAATTGAAGCTC
TAATTTGTGAGTTTAGTATACATGCATTTACTTATAATACAGTTTTTTAGTTTTGCTGGCCGCATCTTCT
CAAATATGCTTCCCAGCCTGCTTTTCTGTAACGTTCACCCTCTACCTTAGCATCCCTTCCCTTTGCAAAT
AGTCCTCTTCCAACAATAATAATGTCAGATCCTGTAGAGACCACATCATCCACGGTTCTATACTGTTGAC
CCAATGCGTCTCCCTTGTCATCTAAACCCACACCGGGTGTCATAATCAACCAATCGTAACCTTCATCTCT
TCCACCCATGTCTCTTTGAGCAATAAAGCCGATAACAAAATCTTTGTCGCTCTTCGCAATGTCAACAGTA
CCCTTAGTATATTCTCCAGTAGATAGGGAGCCCTTGCATGACAATTCTGCTAACATCAAAAGGCCTCTAG
GTTCCTTTGTTACTTCTTCTGCCGCCTGCTTCAAACCGCTAACAATACCTGGGCCCACCACACCGTGTGC
ATTCGTAATGTCTGCCCATTCTGCTATTCTGTATACACCCGCAGAGTACTGCAATTTGACTGTATTACCA
ATGTCAGCAAATTTTCTGTCTTCGAAGAGTAAAAAATTGTACTTGGCGGATAATGCCTTTAGCGGCTTAA
CTGTGCCCTCCATGGAAAAATCAGTCAAGATATCCACATGTGTTTTTAGTAAACAAATTTTGGGACCTAA
TGCTTCAACTAACTCCAGTAATTCCTTGGTGGTACGAACATCCAATGAAGCACACAAGTTTGTTTGCTTT
TCGTGCATGATATTAAATAGCTTGGCAGCAACAGGACTAGGATGAGTAGCAGCACGTTCCTTATATGTAG
CTTTCGACATGATTTATCTTCGTTTCCTGCAGGTTTTTGTTCTGTGCAGTTGGGTTAAGAATACTGGGCA
ATTTCATGTTTCTTCAACACTACATATGCGTATATATACCAATCTAAGTCTGTGCTCCTTCCTTCGTTCT
TCCTTCTGTTCGGAGATTACCGAATCAAAAAAATTTCAAGGAAACCGAAATCAAAAAAAAGAATAAAAAA
AAAATGATGAATTGAAAAGGTGGTATGGTGCACTCTCAGTACAATCTGCTCTGATGCCGCATAGTTAAGC
CAGCCCCGACACCCGCCAACACCCGCTGACGCGCCCTGACGGGCTTGTCTGCTCCCGGCATCCGCTTACA
GACAAGCTGTGACCGTCTCCGGGAGCTGCATGTGTCAGAGGTTTTCACCGTCATCACCGAAACGCGCGAG
ACGAAAGGGCCTCGTGATACGCCTATTTTTATAGGTTAATGTCATGATAATAATGGTTTCTTAGACGGAT
CGCTTGCCTGTAACTTACACGCGCCTCGTATCTTTTAATGATGGAATAATTTGGGAATTTACTCTGTGTT
TATTTATTTTTATGTTTTGTATTTGGATTTTAGAAAGTAAATAAAGAAGGTAGAAGAGTTACGGAATGAA
GAAAAAAAAATAAACAAAGGTTTAAAAAATTTCAACAAAAAGCGTACTTTACATATATATTTATTAGACA
AGAAAAGCAGATTAAATAGATATACATTCGATTAACGATAAGTAAAATGTAAAATCACAGGATTTTCGTG
TGTGGTCTTCTACACAGACAAGATGAAACAATTCGGCATTAATACCTGAGAGCAGGAAGAGCAAGATAAA
AGGTAGTATTTGTTGGCGATCCCCCTAGAGTCTTTTACATCTTCGGAAAACAAAAACTATT
Features (pLannotate 1.2.2; 16 found; start..end, strand, type, name):
    127..231     +  promoter       AmpR promoter: bla
    232..1092    +  CDS            AmpR: β-lactamase; bla; confers resistance to ampicillin, carbenicillin, and related antibiotics
   1263..1851    +  rep_origin     ori: high-copy-number ColE1/pMB1/pBR322/pUC origin of replication
   2288..2312    +  misc_RNA       sTRSV HHRz (fragment): hammerhead ribozyme from the tobacco ringspot virus satellite RNA (Khvorova et al., 2003)
   2435..2533    +  CDS            CAN1 (fragment): CAN1_YEAST - Experimental evidence at protein level: Swiss-Prot protein existence level 1. High-affinity permease for arginine (PubMed:8436127, PubMed:9231419, PubMed:10654085, PubMed:11746604). From Saccharomyces cerevisiae (strain ATCC 204508 / S288c) (Baker's yeast).
   2620..2687    +  misc_RNA       tracrRNA (fragment): trans-activating CRISPR RNA for the Streptococcus pyogenes CRISPR/Cas9 system
   2858..2877    +  promoter       LEU2 promoter (fragment): S. cerevisiae LEU2
   3134..3152    -  promoter       T7 promoter: promoter for bacteriophage T7 RNA polymerase
   3160..3315    +  CDS            lacZα (fragment): LacZα fragment of β-galactosidase; lacZ fragment
   3319..3747    +  rep_origin     f1 ori (sequence partly withheld): f1 bacteriophage origin of replication; arrow indicates direction of (+) strand synthesis
   3775..3826    -  misc_feature   bom (fragment): basis of mobility region from pBR322
   3905..4708    -  CDS            URA3: orotidine-5'-phosphate decarboxylase, required for uracil biosynthesis; S. cerevisiae URA3; yeast auxotrophic marker, counterselectable with 5-fluoroorotic acid (5-FOA)
   4709..4924    -  promoter       URA3 promoter: S. cerevisiae URA3
   4932..4981    -  misc_feature   bom (fragment): basis of mobility region from pBR322
   5083..5118    -  CDS            rop (fragment): Rop protein, which maintains plasmids at low copy number; rop
   5186..90      -  misc_feature   CEN/ARS (across the origin): S. cerevisiae CEN6 centromere fused to an autonomously replicating sequence
