[The description below was written by a language model from this plasmid's Addgene catalogue record and pLannotate feature annotations shown in this document.]
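Description:
pSCL.107 is a yeast expression shuttle plasmid built on the pZS165 backbone and used for retron-based genome editing in Saccharomyces cerevisiae. In E. coli it replicates from a high-copy ColE1/pUC-type origin and is selected with ampicillin through the bla gene. In yeast it is maintained as a low-copy centromeric plasmid through a CEN/ARS element and selected by uracil prototrophy through URA3 with its own promoter, a marker that can also be counterselected with 5-FOA. An f1 origin, a T7 promoter and fragments of lacZα, bom and rop are carried over from the parental cloning vectors.

The payload is a chimeric transcript driven, according to the catalogue entry, by the galactose-inducible Gal7 promoter, which the feature table does not annotate. It joins the E. coli retron Eco1 non-coding RNA to an S. pyogenes Cas9 guide RNA. The annotated elements fit this layout: a hammerhead ribozyme fragment lies upstream, presumably to trim the 5′ end of the transcript. A short CAN1 fragment follows, corresponding to the repair donor embedded in the retron ncRNA, and then comes a tracrRNA-derived guide scaffold. When a retron reverse transcriptase is present, the ncRNA is copied into multicopy single-stranded DNA carrying the donor, which encodes a G444stop change in CAN1. Meanwhile the guide directs Cas9 to cut the same locus. No reverse transcriptase or Cas9 coding sequence is annotated on this plasmid, so these are presumably supplied from elsewhere.

In this variant the complementary a1/a2 regions of the ncRNA are extended to 27 bp. The plasmid's stated purpose is to test how lengthening this region affects CAN1 editing rates in yeast.
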