Addgene plasmid #184976: pSCL.107
Purpose: Test effect of extending a1/a2 on CAN1 editing rates in yeast
Depositing lab: Seth Shipman. Depositing organization: J. David Gladstone Institutes. Publication: Precise genome editing across kingdoms of life using retron-derived DNA. Lopez SC, Crawford KD, Lear SK, Bhattarai-Kline S, Shipman SL. Nat Chem Biol. 2022 Feb;18(2):199-206. doi: 10.1038/s41589-021-00927-y. Epub 2021 Dec 23. PubMed 34949838.
Backbone
  Vector backbone: pZS165 (Addgene plasmid #114451)
  Vector type: Yeast Expression
Growth in bacteria
  Bacterial resistance: Ampicillin, 100 μg/mL
  Growth temperature: 37°C
  Growth strain: DH5alpha
  Copy number: High Copy
Gene/Insert
  Gene/Insert name: Eco1 editing ncRNA and gRNA, CAN1 G444X, a1/a2 length: 27 v1
  gRNA/shRNA sequence: ttacatggagacatctac
  Species: E. coli
  Mutation: CAN1 donor G444stop, a1/a2 length extended to 27 bp
  Promoter: Gal7
  Cloning method: Gibson Cloning
Terms and licenses: Academic/Nonprofit Terms; Industry Terms: Not Available to Industry
How to cite: pSCL.107 was a gift from Seth Shipman (Addgene plasmid # 184976 ; http://n2t.net/addgene:184976 ; RRID:Addgene_184976)
